>Addgene plasmid #198989 | pGL0_88 [ORI_BC_13] | addgene full sequence | sequence record 401285 | Addgene NGS Result
CCGGAATCTATTGGCCTATGTCACTGAAACTATCCAAACACCCCATGTCGATACTGAACGTATCGACGCA
TACCTCCTTCCTTGAAAACGCACAATCAAGGTCTCGGTCAGGGTCACGCGTAGGACGCGTCGAGTAGGGT
AAGTTTGTGGGGTAGGGAATGTTCCGCAGCCACACGCCGTGTGAAGCTGGGGAGTGAGACCAGTCCTTAC
CTGAAGAATAAGTGTCAGCCAGTGTAACCCGATGAGGAACCCAAAAGGCGAACCGGGCCAGACAACCCGG
CGGTATCGCACTCAAAGCCGAGGCTAGGTGGAGGCTCAGTGATGATAAGTCTGCGATGGTGGATGCATGT
GTCATGGTCATAGCTGTTTCCTGTGTGAAATTGTTATCCGCTCAGAGGGCACAATCCTATTCCGCGCTAT
CCGACAATCTCCAAGACATTAGGTGGAGTTCAGTTCGGCGTATGGCATATGTCGCTGGAAAGAACATGTG
AGCAAAAGGCCAGCAAAAGGCCAGGAACCGTAAAAAGGCCGCGTTGCTGGCGTTTTTCCATAGGCTCCGC
CCCCCTGACGAGCATCACAAAAATCGACGCTCAAGTCAGAGGTGGCGAAACCCGACAGGACTATAAAGAT
ACCAGGCGTTTCCCCCTGGAAGCTCCCTCGTGCGCTCTCCTGTTCCGACCCTGCCGCTTACCGGATACCT
GTCCGCCTTTCTCCCTTCGGGAAGCGTGGCGCTTTCTCATAGCTCACGCTGTAGGTATCTCAGTTCGGTG
TAGGTCGTTCGCTCCAAGCTGGGCTGTGTGCACGAACCCCCCGTTCAGCCCGACCGCTGCGCCTTATCCG
GTAACTATCGTCTTGAGTCCAACCCGGTAAGACACGACTTATCGCCACTGGCAGCAGCCACTGGTAACAG
GATTAGCAGAGCGAGGTATGTAGGCGGTGCTACAGAGTTCTTGAAGTGGTGGCCTAACTACGGCTACACT
AGAAGAACAGTATTTGGTATCTGCGCTCTGCTGAAGCCAGTTACCTTCGGAAAAAGAGTTGGTAGCTCTT
GATCCGGCAAACAAACCACCGCTGGTAGCGGTGGTTTTTTTGTTTGCAAGCAGCAGATTACGCGCAGAAA
AAAAGGATCTCAAGAAGATCCTTTGATCTTTTCTACGGGGTCTGACGCTCTATTCAACAAAGCCGCCGTC
CCGTCAAGTCAGCGTAAATGGGTAGGGGGCTTCAAATCGTCCCCCCATACGATATAAGTTGTTACTAGTG
CTTGGATTCTCACCAATAAAAAACGCCCGGCGGCAACCGAGCGTTCTGAACAAATCCAGATGGAGTTCTG
AGGTCATTACTGGATCTATCAACAGGAGTCCAAGCGAGCTCGATATCAAATTACGCCCCGCCCTGCCACT
CATCGCAGTACTGTTGTAATTCATTAAGCATTCTGCCGACATGGAAGCCATCACAAACGGCATGATGAAC
CTGAATCGCCAGCGGCATCAGCACCTTGTCGCCTTGCGTATAATATTTGCCCATGGTGAAAACGGGGGCG
AAGAAGTTGTCCATATTGGCCACGTTTAAATCAAAACTGGTGAAACTCACCCAGGGATTGGCTGAGACGA
AAAACATATTCTCAATAAACCCTTTAGGGAAATAGGCCAGGTTTTCACCGTAACACGCCACATCTTGCGA
ATATATGTGTAGAAACTGCCGGAAATCGTCGTGGTATTCACTCCAGAGCGATGAAAACGTTTCAGTTTGC
TCATGGAAAACGGTGTAACAAGGGTGAACACTATCCCATATCACCAGCTCACCGTCTTTCATTGCCATAC
GAAATTCCGGATGAGCATTCATCAGGCGGGCAAGAATGTGAATAAAGGCCGGATAAAACTTGTGCTTATT
TTTCTTTACGGTCTTTAAAAAGGCCGTAATATCCAGCTGAACGGTCTGGTTATAGGTACATTGAGCAACT
GACTGAAATGCCTCAAAATGTTCTTTACGATGCCATTGGGATATATCAACGGTGGTATATCCAGTGATTT
TTTTCTCCATTTTAGCTTCCTTAGCTCCTGAAAATCTCGATAACTCAAAAAATACGCCCGGTAGTGATCT
TATTTCATTATGGTGAAAGTTGGAACCTCTTACGTGCCGATCAACGTCTCATTGATACCTGAAACAAAAC
CCATCGTACGGCCAAGGAAGTCTCCAATAACTGTGATCCACCACAAGCGCCAGGGTTTTCCCAGTCACGA
CGTTGTAAAACGACGGCCAGTCATGCATAATCCGCACGCATCTGGAATAAGGAAGTGCCATTCCGCCTGA
CCT
Features (pLannotate 1.2.2; 6 found; start..end, strand, type, name):
    379..394     -  protein_bind   lac operator (fragment): The lac repressor binds to the lac operator to inhibit transcription in E. coli. This inhibition can be relieved by adding lactose or isopropyl-β-D-thiogalactopyranoside (IPTG). lac repressor encoded by lacI
    545..1133    -  rep_origin     ori: high-copy-number ColE1/pMB1/pBR322/pUC origin of replication
   1266..1360    -  terminator     lambda t0 terminator: transcription terminator from phage lambda
   1384..2040    -  CDS            cat: CAT_ECOLX - Experimental evidence at protein level: Swiss-Prot protein existence level 1. This enzyme is an effector of chloramphenicol resistance in bacteria. From Escherichia coli. This protein is used as a marker in many commonly used cloning vectors, such as pACYC184.
   2041..2143    -  promoter       cat promoter: promoter of the E. coli cat gene encoding chloramphenicol acetyltransferase
   2218..2261    -  CDS            lacZα (fragment): LacZα fragment of β-galactosidase; lacZ fragment
