[The description below was written by a language model from this plasmid's Addgene catalogue record and pLannotate feature annotations shown in this document.]
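Description:
pGL0_88 [ORI_BC_13] is a small (about 2.3 kb) synthetic-biology plasmid described simply as a "Level 0 part", meaning a basic storage vector that holds a single modular DNA element for later assembly into higher-order constructs in a hierarchical cloning scheme. It is built on the pGLDV_17 backbone and is propagated in E. coli as a high-copy plasmid. The annotated features account for the maintenance functions: a ColE1/pMB1/pUC-type origin of replication, and a chloramphenicol acetyltransferase (cat) gene driven by its native cat promoter and followed by the phage lambda t0 terminator, which provides chloramphenicol selection.

The payload is a synthetic insert named ORI_BC_13. The record does not define this element, and the feature annotation does not identify anything within it. The name and the associated publication, which concerns high-throughput identification of functional origins of replication in non-model bacteria, suggest a barcode part used to tag origin-of-replication constructs, but that interpretation is not stated explicitly. The only other annotated features are short fragments of a lac operator and of lacZα. These are probably remnants of a lacZα screening or dropout cassette in the parent backbone that the part replaced, although the cloning method is recorded as unknown. No promoter, coding sequence or reporter is annotated for the insert itself, consistent with a non-expressed sequence part. The plasmid is best understood as a component of a modular toolkit for assembling libraries of plasmids that test replication origins, rather than as a functional vector in its own right.
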