Addgene plasmid #198989: pGL0_88 [ORI_BC_13]
Purpose: Level 0 part
Depositing lab: Charlie Gilbert & Nili Ostrov & Cultivarium Tools. Depositing organization: Cultivarium, Convergent Research. Publication: A scalable framework for high-throughput identification of functional origins of replication in non-model bacteria. Gilbert C, Brumwell SL, Crits-Christoph A, Kang SC, Martin-Moldes Z, Alsharif W, Esmurria A, Nguyen M-A, Lee HH, Ostrov N. bioRxiv 2023.05.19.541510 10.1101/2023.05.19.541510.
Backbone
  Vector backbone: pGLDV_17
  Vector type: Synthetic Biology
Growth in bacteria
  Bacterial resistance: Chloramphenicol, 25 μg/mL
  Growth temperature: 37°C
  Growth strain: E. coli Zymo 10B
  Copy number: High Copy
Gene/Insert
  Gene/Insert name: ORI_BC_13
  Species: Synthetic
  Cloning method: Unknown
Terms and licenses: Academic/Nonprofit Terms; Industry Terms: Not Available to Industry
How to cite: pGL0_88 [ORI_BC_13] was a gift from Charlie Gilbert & Nili Ostrov & Cultivarium Tools (Addgene plasmid # 198989 ; http://n2t.net/addgene:198989 ; RRID:Addgene_198989)
